Addgene plasmid #78033: TRIO gRNA (BRDN0001147635)
Purpose: 3rd generation lentiviral gRNA plasmid targeting human TRIO
Depositing lab: John Doench & David Root. Depositing organization: Broad Institute. Publication: Optimized sgRNA design to maximize activity and minimize off-target effects of CRISPR-Cas9. Doench JG, Fusi N, Sullender M, Hegde M, Vaimberg EW, Donovan KF, Smith I, Tothova Z, Wilen C, Orchard R, Virgin HW, Listgarten J, Root DE. Nat Biotechnol. 2016 Jan 18. doi: 10.1038/nbt.3437. PubMed 26780180.
Backbone
  Vector backbone: lentiGuide-Puro
  Backbone manufacturer: Zhang Lab (Addgene plasmid # 52963)
  Vector type: Mammalian Expression, Lentiviral, CRISPR
  Selectable markers: Puromycin
Growth in bacteria
  Bacterial resistance: Ampicillin, 100 μg/mL
  Growth temperature: 37°C
  Growth strain: DH5alpha
  Copy number: High Copy
Gene/Insert
  Gene/Insert name: TRIO (alt name: TRIO)
  gRNA/shRNA sequence: AACGAGCTGACCATCCGACG
  Species: H. sapiens (human)
  Entrez Gene: TRIO (a.k.a. ARHGEF23, MEBAS, MRD44, MRD63, tgat)
  Promoter: hU6
  Cloning method: Unknown
  Sequencing primers: 5′ U6-F; 3′ pS2-R
Terms and licenses: Academic/Nonprofit Terms; Industry Terms: Not Available to Industry
Depositor comments: The gRNA was designed to target a Genbank reference sequence which has since been removed from the database. Note that this plasmid does NOT contain Cas9. It should be used in conjunction with lentiCas9-Blast (Addgene #52962) or otherwise with cell lines already expressing Cas9. Browse the full kinome gRNA library at http://www.addgene.org/pooled-library/broadgpp-human-kinome/ or visit http://www.broadinstitute.org/rnai/public/ for detailed protocols and information.
How to cite: TRIO gRNA (BRDN0001147635) was a gift from John Doench & David Root (Addgene plasmid # 78033 ; http://n2t.net/addgene:78033 ; RRID:Addgene_78033)
