[The description below was written by a language model from this plasmid's Addgene catalogue record and pLannotate feature annotations shown in this document.]
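Description:
TRIO gRNA (BRDN0001147635) is a third-generation lentiviral guide RNA plasmid built on the lentiGuide-Puro backbone and designed to direct Streptococcus pyogenes Cas9 to the human TRIO gene (also known as ARHGEF23). It is maintained in E. coli through a high-copy ColE1/pUC-type origin with ampicillin resistance (AmpR/bla). The backbone also carries an f1 origin, an SV40 origin and poly(A) signal, and remnants of lac and T7/T3 promoter elements.

The lentiviral transfer cassette begins with an RSV promoter fused to a truncated HIV-1 5' LTR, which makes genomic RNA production Tat-independent. This is followed by the Ψ packaging signal with a partial gag sequence and the Rev response element, and the cassette ends in a self-inactivating ΔU3 3' LTR. Within this unit, a human U6 RNA polymerase III promoter drives the TRIO-specific spacer joined to the SpCas9 gRNA scaffold, with a cPPT/CTS element just downstream to aid nuclear import of the provirus. A separate EF-1α core promoter with its intron A expresses puromycin N-acetyltransferase for selection of transduced mammalian cells, and a WPRE enhances transcript expression.

The plasmid does not encode Cas9, so it is meant to be used alongside a separate Cas9 vector such as lentiCas9-Blast, or in cells that already express Cas9, to disrupt TRIO. It belongs to a human kinome gRNA collection produced in work on optimized sgRNA design. The depositors note that the guide was designed against a GenBank reference sequence that has since been withdrawn. The cloning method is not recorded.
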