Features (pLannotate 1.2.2; 29 found; start..end, strand, type, name):
     14..80      +  CDS            small t antigen (fragment): SV40 (simian virus 40) small t antigen
    106..317     +  promoter       EF-1α core promoter: core promoter for human elongation factor EF-1α
    318..1256    +  intron         EF-1α intron A: intron upstream of the start codon of human EF-1α
   1278..1877    +  CDS            PuroR (fragment): puromycin N-acetyltransferase; pac from Streptomyces; confers resistance to puromycin
   1893..2481    +  misc_feature   WPRE: woodchuck hepatitis virus posttranscriptional regulatory element
   2532..2551    +  misc_feature   cPPT/CTS (fragment): central polypurine tract and central termination sequence of HIV-1
   2553..2786    +  LTR            3' LTR (ΔU3): self-inactivating 3' long terminal repeat (LTR) from HIV-1
   2864..2985    +  polyA_signal   SV40 poly(A) signal: SV40 polyadenylation signal
   3025..3160    +  rep_origin     SV40 ori: SV40 origin of replication
   3181..3199    -  promoter       T7 promoter: promoter for bacteriophage T7 RNA polymerase
   3207..3362    +  CDS            lacZα (fragment): LacZα fragment of β-galactosidase; lacZ fragment
   3367..3795    +  rep_origin     f1 ori (sequence partly withheld): f1 bacteriophage origin of replication; arrow indicates direction of (+) strand synthesis
   3848..3952    +  promoter       AmpR promoter: bla
   3953..4813    +  CDS            AmpR: β-lactamase; bla; confers resistance to ampicillin, carbenicillin, and related antibiotics
   4984..5572    +  rep_origin     ori: high-copy-number ColE1/pMB1/pBR322/pUC origin of replication
   5755..5847    +  CDS            lacI (fragment): lac repressor; lacI; The lac repressor binds to the lac operator to inhibit transcription in E. coli. This inhibition can be relieved by adding lactose or isopropyl-β-D-thiogalactopyranoside (IPTG).
   5860..5881    +  protein_bind   CAP binding site: CAP binding activates transcription in the presence of cAMP. E. coli catabolite activator protein
   5896..5926    +  promoter       lac promoter: promoter for the E. coli lac operon
   5934..5950    +  protein_bind   lac operator: The lac repressor binds to the lac operator to inhibit transcription in E. coli. This inhibition can be relieved by adding lactose or isopropyl-β-D-thiogalactopyranoside (IPTG). lac repressor encoded by lacI
   5995..6013    +  promoter       T3 promoter: promoter for bacteriophage T3 RNA polymerase
   6041..6267    +  promoter       RSV promoter: Rous sarcoma virus enhancer/promoter
   6268..6448    +  LTR            5' LTR (truncated): truncated 5' long terminal repeat (LTR) from HIV-1
   6495..6620    +  misc_feature   HIV-1 Ψ: packaging signal of human immunodeficiency virus type 1
   6604..6967    +  CDS            HIV-1 gag (fragment): gag protein from human immunodeficiency virus 1; gag
   7113..7346    +  misc_feature   RRE: The Rev response element (RRE) of HIV-1 allows for Rev-dependent mRNA export from the nucleus to the cytoplasm.
   7723..7749    +  CDS            Rev (fragment): human immunodeficiency virus 1 (HIV-1) Rev protein; rev; enhances nuclear export of unspliced and incompletely spliced viral mRNAs
   7753..7993    +  promoter       U6 promoter: RNA polymerase III promoter for human U6 snRNA
   8023..8098    +  misc_RNA       gRNA scaffold: guide RNA scaffold for the Streptococcus pyogenes CRISPR/Cas9 system
   8154..8271    +  misc_feature   cPPT/CTS: central polypurine tract and central termination sequence of HIV-1
>Addgene plasmid #78033 | TRIO gRNA (BRDN0001147635) | addgene full sequence | sequence record 188868 | Addgene Assembled Sequence
CCCGGGTGCAAAGATGGATAAAGTTTTAAACAGAGAGGAATCTTTGCAGCTAATGGACCTTCTAGGTCTT
GAAAGGAGTGGGAATTGGCTCCGGTGCCCGTCAGTGGGCAGAGCGCACATCGCCCACAGTCCCCGAGAAG
TTGGGGGGAGGGGTCGGCAATTGATCCGGTGCCTAGAGAAGGTGGCGCGGGGTAAACTGGGAAAGTGATG
TCGTGTACTGGCTCCGCCTTTTTCCCGAGGGTGGGGGAGAACCGTATATAAGTGCAGTAGTCGCCGTGAA
CGTTCTTTTTCGCAACGGGTTTGCCGCCAGAACACAGGTAAGTGCCGTGTGTGGTTCCCGCGGGCCTGGC
CTCTTTACGGGTTATGGCCCTTGCGTGCCTTGAATTACTTCCACCTGGCTGCAGTACGTGATTCTTGATC
CCGAGCTTCGGGTTGGAAGTGGGTGGGAGAGTTCGAGGCCTTGCGCTTAAGGAGCCCCTTCGCCTCGTGC
TTGAGTTGAGGCCTGGCCTGGGCGCTGGGGCCGCCGCGTGCGAATCTGGTGGCACCTTCGCGCCTGTCTC
GCTGCTTTCGATAAGTCTCTAGCCATTTAAAATTTTTGATGACCTGCTGCGACGCTTTTTTTCTGGCAAG
ATAGTCTTGTAAATGCGGGCCAAGATCTGCACACTGGTATTTCGGTTTTTGGGGCCGCGGGCGGCGACGG
GGCCCGTGCGTCCCAGCGCACATGTTCGGCGAGGCGGGGCCTGCGAGCGCGGCCACCGAGAATCGGACGG
GGGTAGTCTCAAGCTGGCCGGCCTGCTCTGGTGCCTGGCCTCGCGCCGCCGTGTATCGCCCCGCCCTGGG
CGGCAAGGCTGGCCCGGTCGGCACCAGTTGCGTGAGCGGAAAGATGGCCGCTTCCCGGCCCTGCTGCAGG
GAGCTCAAAATGGAGGACGCGGCGCTCGGGAGAGCGGGCGGGTGAGTCACCCACACAAAGGAAAAGGGCC
TTTCCGTCCTCAGCCGTCGCTTCATGTGACTCCACGGAGTACCGGGCGCCGTCCAGGCACCTCGATTAGT
TCTCGAGCTTTTGGAGTACGTCGTCTTTAGGTTGGGGGGAGGGGTTTTATGCGATGGAGTTTCCCCACAC
TGAGTGGGTGGAGACTGAAGTTAGGCCAGCTTGGCACTTGATGTAATTCTCCTTGGAATTTGCCCTTTTT
GAGTTTGGATCTTGGTTCATTCTCAAGCCTCAGACAGTGGTTCAAAGTTTTTTTCTTCCATTTCAGGTGT
CGTGACGTACGGCCACCATGACCGAGTACAAGCCCACGGTGCGCCTCGCCACCCGCGACGACGTCCCCAG
GGCCGTACGCACCCTCGCCGCCGCGTTCGCCGACTACCCCGCCACGCGCCACACCGTCGATCCGGACCGC
CACATCGAGCGGGTCACCGAGCTGCAAGAACTCTTCCTCACGCGCGTCGGGCTCGACATCGGCAAGGTGT
GGGTCGCGGACGACGGCGCCGCCGTGGCGGTCTGGACCACGCCGGAGAGCGTCGAAGCGGGGGCGGTGTT
CGCCGAGATCGGCCCGCGCATGGCCGAGTTGAGCGGTTCCCGGCTGGCCGCGCAGCAACAGATGGAAGGC
CTCCTGGCGCCGCACCGGCCCAAGGAGCCCGCGTGGTTCCTGGCCACCGTCGGAGTCTCGCCCGACCACC
AGGGCAAGGGTCTGGGCAGCGCCGTCGTGCTCCCCGGAGTGGAGGCGGCCGAGCGCGCCGGGGTGCCCGC
CTTCCTGGAGACCTCCGCGCCCCGCAACCTCCCCTTCTACGAGCGGCTCGGCTTCACCGTCACCGCCGAC
GTCGAGGTGCCCGAAGGACCGCGCACCTGGTGCATGACCCGCAAGCCCGGTGCCTGAACGCGTTAAGTCG
ACAATCAACCTCTGGATTACAAAATTTGTGAAAGATTGACTGGTATTCTTAACTATGTTGCTCCTTTTAC
GCTATGTGGATACGCTGCTTTAATGCCTTTGTATCATGCTATTGCTTCCCGTATGGCTTTCATTTTCTCC
TCCTTGTATAAATCCTGGTTGCTGTCTCTTTATGAGGAGTTGTGGCCCGTTGTCAGGCAACGTGGCGTGG
TGTGCACTGTGTTTGCTGACGCAACCCCCACTGGTTGGGGCATTGCCACCACCTGTCAGCTCCTTTCCGG
GACTTTCGCTTTCCCCCTCCCTATTGCCACGGCGGAACTCATCGCCGCCTGCCTTGCCCGCTGCTGGACA
GGGGCTCGGCTGTTGGGCACTGACAATTCCGTGGTGTTGTCGGGGAAATCATCGTCCTTTCCTTGGCTGC
TCGCCTGTGTTGCCACCTGGATTCTGCGCGGGACGTCCTTCTGCTACGTCCCTTCGGCCCTCAATCCAGC
GGACCTTCCTTCCCGCGGCCTGCTGCCGGCTCTGCGGCCTCTTCCGCGTCTTCGCCTTCGCCCTCAGACG
AGTCGGATCTCCCTTTGGGCCGCCTCCCCGCGTCGACTTTAAGACCAATGACTTACAAGGCAGCTGTAGA
TCTTAGCCACTTTTTAAAAGAAAAGGGGGGACTGGAAGGGCTAATTCACTCCCAACGAAGACAAGATCTG
CTTTTTGCTTGTACTGGGTCTCTCTGGTTAGACCAGATCTGAGCCTGGGAGCTCTCTGGCTAACTAGGGA
ACCCACTGCTTAAGCCTCAATAAAGCTTGCCTTGAGTGCTTCAAGTAGTGTGTGCCCGTCTGTTGTGTGA
CTCTGGTAACTAGAGATCCCTCAGACCCTTTTAGTCAGTGTGGAAAATCTCTAGCAGTACGTATAGTAGT
TCATGTCATCTTATTATTCAGTATTTATAACTTGCAAAGAAATGAATATCAGAGAGTGAGAGGAACTTGT
TTATTGCAGCTTATAATGGTTACAAATAAAGCAATAGCATCACAAATTTCACAAATAAAGCATTTTTTTC
ACTGCATTCTAGTTGTGGTTTGTCCAAACTCATCAATGTATCTTATCATGTCTGGCTCTAGCTATCCCGC
CCCTAACTCCGCCCATCCCGCCCCTAACTCCGCCCAGTTCCGCCCATTCTCCGCCCCATGGCTGACTAAT
TTTTTTTATTTATGCAGAGGCCGAGGCCGCCTCGGCCTCTGAGCTATTCCAGAAGTAGTGAGGAGGCTTT
TTTGGAGGCCTAGGGACGTACCCAATTCGCCCTATAGTGAGTCGTATTACGCGCGCTCACTGGCCGTCGT
TTTACAACGTCGTGACTGGGAAAACCCTGGCGTTACCCAACTTAATCGCCTTGCAGCACATCCCCCTTTC
GCCAGCTGGCGTAATAGCGAAGAGGCCCGCACCGATCGCCCTTCCCAACAGTTGCGCAGCCTGAATGGCG
AATGGG
[124 nt withheld, positions 3367-3490]
C
[91 nt withheld, positions 3492-3582]
A
[49 nt withheld, positions 3584-3632]
CCTTTGACGTTGGAGTCCACGTTCTTT
[37 nt withheld, positions 3660-3696]
ACCCTATCTCGGTCTATTCTTTTGATTTATAAGGGATTTTGCCGATTTCGGCCTATTGGTTAAAAAATGA
GCTGATTTAACAAAAATTTAACGCGAATTTTAACAAAATATTAACGCTTACAATTTAGGTGGCACTTTTC
GGGGAAATGTGCGCGGAACCCCTATTTGTTTATTTTTCTAAATACATTCAAATATGTATCCGCTCATGAG
ACAATAACCCTGATAAATGCTTCAATAATATTGAAAAAGGAAGAGTATGAGTATTCAACATTTCCGTGTC
GCCCTTATTCCCTTTTTTGCGGCATTTTGCCTTCCTGTTTTTGCTCACCCAGAAACGCTGGTGAAAGTAA
AAGATGCTGAAGATCAGTTGGGTGCACGAGTGGGTTACATCGAACTGGATCTCAACAGCGGTAAGATCCT
TGAGAGTTTTCGCCCCGAAGAACGTTTTCCAATGATGAGCACTTTTAAAGTTCTGCTATGTGGCGCGGTA
TTATCCCGTATTGACGCCGGGCAAGAGCAACTCGGTCGCCGCATACACTATTCTCAGAATGACTTGGTTG
AGTACTCACCAGTCACAGAAAAGCATCTTACGGATGGCATGACAGTAAGAGAATTATGCAGTGCTGCCAT
AACCATGAGTGATAACACTGCGGCCAACTTACTTCTGACAACGATCGGAGGACCGAAGGAGCTAACCGCT
TTTTTGCACAACATGGGGGATCATGTAACTCGCCTTGATCGTTGGGAACCGGAGCTGAATGAAGCCATAC
CAAACGACGAGCGTGACACCACGATGCCTGTAGCAATGGCAACAACGTTGCGCAAACTATTAACTGGCGA
ACTACTTACTCTAGCTTCCCGGCAACAATTAATAGACTGGATGGAGGCGGATAAAGTTGCAGGACCACTT
CTGCGCTCGGCCCTTCCGGCTGGCTGGTTTATTGCTGATAAATCTGGAGCCGGTGAGCGTGGGTCTCGCG
GTATCATTGCAGCACTGGGGCCAGATGGTAAGCCCTCCCGTATCGTAGTTATCTACACGACGGGGAGTCA
GGCAACTATGGATGAACGAAATAGACAGATCGCTGAGATAGGTGCCTCACTGATTAAGCATTGGTAACTG
TCAGACCAAGTTTACTCATATATACTTTAGATTGATTTAAAACTTCATTTTTAATTTAAAAGGATCTAGG
TGAAGATCCTTTTTGATAATCTCATGACCAAAATCCCTTAACGTGAGTTTTCGTTCCACTGAGCGTCAGA
CCCCGTAGAAAAGATCAAAGGATCTTCTTGAGATCCTTTTTTTCTGCGCGTAATCTGCTGCTTGCAAACA
AAAAAACCACCGCTACCAGCGGTGGTTTGTTTGCCGGATCAAGAGCTACCAACTCTTTTTCCGAAGGTAA
CTGGCTTCAGCAGAGCGCAGATACCAAATACTGTTCTTCTAGTGTAGCCGTAGTTAGGCCACCACTTCAA
GAACTCTGTAGCACCGCCTACATACCTCGCTCTGCTAATCCTGTTACCAGTGGCTGCTGCCAGTGGCGAT
AAGTCGTGTCTTACCGGGTTGGACTCAAGACGATAGTTACCGGATAAGGCGCAGCGGTCGGGCTGAACGG
GGGGTTCGTGCACACAGCCCAGCTTGGAGCGAACGACCTACACCGAACTGAGATACCTACAGCGTGAGCT
ATGAGAAAGCGCCACGCTTCCCGAAGGGAGAAAGGCGGACAGGTATCCGGTAAGCGGCAGGGTCGGAACA
GGAGAGCGCACGAGGGAGCTTCCAGGGGGAAACGCCTGGTATCTTTATAGTCCTGTCGGGTTTCGCCACC
TCTGACTTGAGCGTCGATTTTTGTGATGCTCGTCAGGGGGGCGGAGCCTATGGAAAAACGCCAGCAACGC
GGCCTTTTTACGGTTCCTGGCCTTTTGCTGGCCTTTTGCTCACATGTTCTTTCCTGCGTTATCCCCTGAT
TCTGTGGATAACCGTATTACCGCCTTTGAGTGAGCTGATACCGCTCGCCGCAGCCGAACGACCGAGCGCA
GCGAGTCAGTGAGCGAGGAAGCGGAAGAGCGCCCAATACGCAAACCGCCTCTCCCCGCGCGTTGGCCGAT
TCATTAATGCAGCTGGCACGACAGGTTTCCCGACTGGAAAGCGGGCAGTGAGCGCAACGCAATTAATGTG
AGTTAGCTCACTCATTAGGCACCCCAGGCTTTACACTTTATGCTTCCGGCTCGTATGTTGTGTGGAATTG
TGAGCGGATAACAATTTCACACAGGAAACAGCTATGACCATGATTACGCCAAGCGCGCAATTAACCCTCA
CTAAAGGGAACAAAAGCTGGAGCTGCAAGCTTAATGTAGTCTTATGCAATACTCTTGTAGTCTTGCAACA
TGGTAACGATGAGTTAGCAACATGCCTTACAAGGAGAGAAAAAGCACCGTGCATGCCGATTGGTGGAAGT
AAGGTGGTACGATCGTGCCTTATTAGGAAGGCAACAGACGGGTCTGACATGGATTGGACGAACCACTGAA
TTGCCGCATTGCAGAGATATTGTATTTAAGTGCCTAGCTCGATACATAAACGGGTCTCTCTGGTTAGACC
AGATCTGAGCCTGGGAGCTCTCTGGCTAACTAGGGAACCCACTGCTTAAGCCTCAATAAAGCTTGCCTTG
AGTGCTTCAAGTAGTGTGTGCCCGTCTGTTGTGTGACTCTGGTAACTAGAGATCCCTCAGACCCTTTTAG
TCAGTGTGGAAAATCTCTAGCAGTGGCGCCCGAACAGGGACTTGAAAGCGAAAGGGAAACCAGAGGAGCT
CTCTCGACGCAGGACTCGGCTTGCTGAAGCGCGCACGGCAAGAGGCGAGGGGCGGCGACTGGTGAGTACG
CCAAAAATTTTGACTAGCGGAGGCTAGAAGGAGAGAGATGGGTGCGAGAGCGTCAGTATTAAGCGGGGGA
GAATTAGATCGCGATGGGAAAAAATTCGGTTAAGGCCAGGGGGAAAGAAAAAATATAAATTAAAACATAT
AGTATGGGCAAGCAGGGAGCTAGAACGATTCGCAGTTAATCCTGGCCTGTTAGAAACATCAGAAGGCTGT
AGACAAATACTGGGACAGCTACAACCATCCCTTCAGACAGGATCAGAAGAACTTAGATCATTATATAATA
CAGTAGCAACCCTCTATTGTGTGCATCAAAGGATAGAGATAAAAGACACCAAGGAAGCTTTAGACAAGAT
AGAGGAAGAGCAAAACAAAAGTAAGACCACCGCACAGCAAGCGGCCGCTGATCTTCAGACCTGGAGGAGG
AGATATGAGGGACAATTGGAGAAGTGAATTATATAAATATAAAGTAGTAAAAATTGAACCATTAGGAGTA
GCACCCACCAAGGCAAAGAGAAGAGTGGTGCAGAGAGAAAAAAGAGCAGTGGGAATAGGAGCTTTGTTCC
TTGGGTTCTTGGGAGCAGCAGGAAGCACTATGGGCGCAGCGTCAATGACGCTGACGGTACAGGCCAGACA
ATTATTGTCTGGTATAGTGCAGCAGCAGAACAATTTGCTGAGGGCTATTGAGGCGCAACAGCATCTGTTG
CAACTCACAGTCTGGGGCATCAAGCAGCTCCAGGCAAGAATCCTGGCTGTGGAAAGATACCTAAAGGATC
AACAGCTCCTGGGGATTTGGGGTTGCTCTGGAAAACTCATTTGCACCACTGCTGTGCCTTGGAATGCTAG
TTGGAGTAATAAATCTCTGGAACAGATTTGGAATCACACGACCTGGATGGAGTGGGACAGAGAAATTAAC
AATTACACAAGCTTAATACACTCCTTAATTGAAGAATCGCAAAACCAGCAAGAAAAGAATGAACAAGAAT
TATTGGAATTAGATAAATGGGCAAGTTTGTGGAATTGGTTTAACATAACAAATTGGCTGTGGTATATAAA
ATTATTCATAATGATAGTAGGAGGCTTGGTAGGTTTAAGAATAGTTTTTGCTGTACTTTCTATAGTGAAT
AGAGTTAGGCAGGGATATTCACCATTATCGTTTCAGACCCACCTCCCAACCCCGAGGGGACCCAGAGAGG
GCCTATTTCCCATGATTCCTTCATATTTGCATATACGATACAAGGCTGTTAGAGAGATAATTAGAATTAA
TTTGACTGTAAACACAAAGATATTAGTACAAAATACGTGACGTAGAAAGTAATAATTTCTTGGGTAGTTT
GCAGTTTTAAAATTATGTTTTAAAATGGACTATCATATGCTTACCGTAACTTGAAAGTATTTCGATTTCT
TGGCTTTATATATCTTGTGGAAAGGACGAAACACCGAACGAGCTGACCATCCGACGGTTTTAGAGCTAGA
AATAGCAAGTTAAAATAAGGCTAGTCCGTTATCAACTTGAAAAAGTGGCACCGAGTCGGTGCTTTTTTAA
GCTTGGCGTAACTAGATCTTGAGACAAATGGCAGTATTCATCCACAATTTTAAAAGAAAAGGGGGGATTG
GGGGGTACAGTGCAGGGGAAAGAATAGTAGACATAATAGCAACAGACATACAAACTAAAGAATTACAAAA
ACAAATTACAAAAATTCAAAATTTTCGGGTTTATTACAGGGACAGCAGAGATCCACTTTGGCGCCGGCTC
GAGGGGG
