>Addgene plasmid #78033 | TRIO gRNA (BRDN0001147635) | depositor partial sequence | sequence record 145492 | Target Sequence
AACGAGCTGACCATCCGACG
