>Addgene plasmid #78033 | TRIO gRNA (BRDN0001147635) | addgene partial sequence | sequence record 188867 | hU6-F
GTGCACGTAGCAAAGTAATAATTTCTTGGGTAGCTTTGCAGCTTTTAAAATTATGTTTTAAAATGGACTA
TCATATGCTTACCGTAACTTGAAAGTATTTCGATTTCTTGGCTTTATATATCTTGTGGAAAGGACGAAAC
ACCGAACGAGCTGACCATCCGACGGTTTTAGAGCTAGAAATAGCAAGTTAAAATAAGGCTAGTCCGTTAT
CAACTTGAAAAAGTGGCACCGAGTCGGTGCTTTTTTAAGCTTGGCGTAACTAGATCTTGAGACAAATGGC
AGTATTCATCCACAATTTTAAAAGAAAAGGGGGGATTGGGGGGTACAGTGCAGGGGAAAGAATAGTAGAC
ATAATAGCAACAGACATACAAACTAAAGAATTACAAAAACAAATTACAAAAATTCAAAATTTTCGGGTTT
ATTACAGGGACAGCAGAGATCCACTTTGGCGCCGGCTCGAGGGGGCCCGGGTGCAAAGATGGATAAAGTT
TTANACAGAGAGGAATCTTTGCAGCTAATGGACCTTCTAGGTCTTGAAAGGAGTGGGAATTGGCTCCGGT
GCCCGTCAGT
